Addgene plasmid #98495: BB1_12
Purpose: (Empty Backbone) empty BB1 for promoter cloning
Depositing lab: Brigitte Gasser & Diethard Mattanovich & Michael Sauer. Depositing organization: Universitaet fur Bodenkultur Wien (BOKU-WIEN). Publication: GoldenPiCS: a Golden Gate-derived modular cloning system for applied synthetic biology in the yeast Pichia pastoris. Prielhofer R, Barrero JJ, Steuer S, Gassler T, Zahrl R, Baumann K, Sauer M, Mattanovich D, Gasser B, Marx H. BMC Syst Biol. 2017 Dec 8;11(1):123. doi: 10.1186/s12918-017-0492-3. PubMed 29221460.
Backbone
  Vector backbone: BB1
  Backbone size (bp): 1938
  Vector type: Bacterial Expression
Growth in bacteria
  Bacterial resistance: Kanamycin, 50 μg/mL
  Growth temperature: 37°C
  Growth strain: DH10B
  Copy number: High Copy
Gene/Insert
  Gene/Insert name: None
  Cloning method: Unknown
  Sequencing primers: 5′ 5'-GTAAAACGACGGCCAGTT-3' (M13-Fwd); 3′ 5´-CAGGAAACAGCTATGAC-3' (M13-Rev)
Terms and licenses: Academic/Nonprofit Terms; Industry Terms: Not Available to Industry
How to cite: BB1_12 was a gift from Brigitte Gasser & Diethard Mattanovich & Michael Sauer (Addgene plasmid # 98495 ; http://n2t.net/addgene:98495 ; RRID:Addgene_98495)
