[The description below was written by a language model from this plasmid's Addgene catalogue record and pLannotate feature annotations shown in this document.]
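Description:
BB1_12 is an empty level-1 ("BB1") entry backbone from the GoldenPiCS toolkit, a Golden Gate-derived modular cloning system built for synthetic biology in the yeast Pichia pastoris. It is catalogued as the recipient vector for cloning promoter parts, and the record lists no insert. Although the vector type is given as bacterial expression, the plasmid works as a small E. coli cloning and storage vector of roughly 2 kb. Nothing in the annotation points to yeast replication, integration or selection elements, which fits a part-holding plasmid whose contents are later moved into higher-level assemblies.

The annotated features are almost entirely housekeeping elements. A high-copy ColE1/pUC-type origin drives replication in E. coli. Selection relies on a kanamycin resistance gene, aph(3')-Ia, expressed from the cat promoter. This marker cassette is flanked by the bidirectional tonB terminator upstream and the phage T7 early terminator downstream. A fragment of the phage T3 early terminator sits next to the cloning region, and together these terminators presumably insulate the inserted part from read-through transcription.

Only a very short lacZα fragment is detected, so the annotation does not support an intact blue/white screening cassette. M13 forward and reverse priming sites are listed for sequencing across the insertion site. The type IIS restriction sites and fusion overhangs that would define the promoter position in the Golden Gate scheme are not annotated in the feature table, and the record gives the cloning method as unknown. The sequenced record is slightly longer than the stated backbone size.
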