Features (pLannotate 1.2.2; 7 found; start..end, strand, type, name):
    373..392     -  terminator     T3Te terminator (fragment): phage T3 early transcription terminator
    391..408     -  CDS            lacZα (fragment): LacZα fragment of β-galactosidase; lacZ fragment
    717..748     +  terminator     tonB terminator: bidirectional E. coli tonB-P14 transcription terminator
    749..851     +  promoter       cat promoter: promoter of the E. coli cat gene encoding chloramphenicol acetyltransferase
    852..1667    +  CDS            KanR: aminoglycoside phosphotransferase; aph(3')-Ia; confers resistance to kanamycin in bacteria or G418 (Geneticin®) in eukaryotes
   1691..1718    +  terminator     T7Te terminator: phage T7 early transcription terminator
   1730..351     -  rep_origin     ori (across the origin): high-copy-number ColE1/pMB1/pBR322/pUC origin of replication
>Addgene plasmid #98495 | BB1_12 | addgene full sequence | sequence record 190955 | Addgene NGS Result
CTCCAAGCTGGGCTGTGTGCACGAACCCCCCGTTCAGCCCGACCGCTGCGCCTTATCCGGTAACTATCGT
CTTGAGTCCAACCCGGTAAGACACGACTTATCGCCACTGGCAGCAGCCACTGGTAACAGGATTAGCAGAG
CGAGGTATGTAGGCGGTGCTACAGAGTTCTTGAAGTGGTGGCCTAACTACGGCTACACTAGAAGAACAGT
ATTTGGTATCTGCGCTCTGCTGAAGCCAGTTACCTCGGAAAAAGAGTTGGTAGCTCTTGATCCGGCAAAC
AAACCACCGCTGGTAGCGGTGGTTTTTTTGTTTGCAAGCAGCAGATTACGCGCAGAAAAAAAGGATCTCA
AGAAGATCCTTTGATTTTCTACCGAAGAAAGGCCCACCCGTGTAAAACGACGGCCAGTTTATCTAGTCAG
CTTGATTCTAGCTGATCGTGGACCGGAAGGTGAGCCAGTGAGTTGATTGCAGTCCAGTTACGCTGGAGTC
TGAGGCTCGTCCTGAATGATATGCGGCCTCGAATTCGAAGACGCGGAGTGAGACCGGATCCATCTCGAGG
GTCTCACATGGCGTCTTCGAATTCGCGCGTGATCTTACGGCATTATACGTATGATCGGTCCACGATCAGC
TAGATTATCTAGTCAGCTTGATGTCATAGCTGTTTCCTGAGGCTCAATACTGACCATTTAAATCATACCT
GACCTCCATAGCAGAAAGTCAAAAGCCTCCGACCGGAGGCTTTTGACTTGATCGGCACGTAAGAGGTTCC
AACTTTCACCATAATGAAATAAGATCACTACCGGGCGTATTTTTTGAGTTATCGAGATTTTCAGGAGCTA
AGGAAGCTAAAATGAGCCATATTCAACGGGAAACGTCTTGCTTGAAGCCGCGATTAAATTCCAACATGGA
TGCTGATTTATATGGGTATAAATGGGCTCGCGATAATGTCGGGCAATCAGGTGCGACAATCTATCGATTG
TATGGGAAGCCCGATGCGCCAGAGTTGTTTCTGAAACATGGCAAAGGTAGCGTTGCCAATGATGTTACAG
ATGAGATGGTCAGGCTAAACTGGCTGACGGAATTTATGCCTCTTCCGACCATCAAGCATTTTATCCGTAC
TCCTGATGATGCATGGTTACTCACCACTGCGATCCCAGGGAAAACAGCATTCCAGGTATTAGAAGAATAT
CCTGATTCAGGTGAAAATATTGTTGATGCGCTGGCAGTGTTCCTGCGCCGGTTGCATTCGATTCCTGTTT
GTAATTGTCCTTTTAACGGCGATCGCGTATTTCGTCTCGCTCAGGCGCAATCACGAATGAATAACGGTTT
GGTTGGTGCGAGTGATTTTGATGACGAGCGTAATGGCTGGCCTGTTGAACAAGTCTGGAAAGAAATGCAT
AAACTCTTGCCATTCTCACCGGATTCAGTCGTCACTCATGGTGATTTCTCACTTGATAACCTTATTTTTG
ACGAGGGGAAATTAATAGGTTGTATTGATGTTGGACGAGTCGGAATCGCAGACCGATACCAGGATCTTGC
CATCCTATGGAACTGCCTCGGTGAGTTTTCTCCTTCATTACAGAAACGGCTTTTTCAAAAATATGGTATT
GATAATCCTGATATGAATAAATTGCAGTTTCACTTGATGCTCGATGAGTTTTTCTAATGAGGACCTAAAT
GTAATCACCTGGCTCACCTTCGGGTGGGCCTTTCTGCGTTGCTGGCGTTTTTCCATAGGCTCCGCCCCCC
TGACGAGCATCACAAAAATCGATGCTCAAGTCAGAGGTGGCGAAACCCGACAGGACTATAAAGATACCAG
GCGTTTCCCCCTGGAAGCTCCCTCGTGCGCTCTCCTGTTCCGACCCTGCCGCTTACCGGATACCTGTCCG
CCTTTCTCCCTTCGGGAAGCGTGGCGCTTTCTCATAGCTCACGCTGTAGGTATCTCAGTTCGGTGTAGGT
CGTTCG
